>Addgene plasmid #196097 | hyA&C-BEmax | addgene full sequence | sequence record 478239 | Addgene NGS Result
ATATGCCAAGTACGCCCCCTATTGACGTCAATGACGGTAAATGGCCCGCCTGGCATTATGCCCAGTACAT
GACCTTATGGGACTTTCCTACTTGGCAGTACATCTACGTATTAGTCATCGCTATTACCATGGTGATGCGG
TTTTGGCAGTACATCAATGGGCGTGGATAGCGGTTTGACTCACGGGGATTTCCAAGTCTCCACCCCATTG
ACGTCAATGGGAGTTTGTTTTGGCACCAAAATCAACGGGACTTTCCAAAATGTCGTAACAACTCCGCCCC
ATTGACGCAAATGGGCGGTAGGCGTGTACGGTGGGAGGTCTATATAAGCAGAGCTGGTTTAGTGAACCGT
CAGATCCGCTAGAGATCCGCGGCCGCTAATACGACTCACTATAGGGAGAGCCGCCACCATGAAACGGACA
GCCGACGGAAGCGAGTTCGAGTCACCAAAGAAGAAGCGGAAAGTCGACAGCCTGCTGATGAACCGGAGAA
AGTTCCTGTATCAGTTTAAGAATGTGAGGTGGGCAAAGGGCAGGCGCGAGACCTACCTGTGCTATGTGGT
GAAGCGGAGAGATAGCGCCACATCTTTCAGCCTGGACTTTGGCTACCTGCGGAACAAGAATGGCTGCCAC
GTGGAGCTGCTGTTTCTGAGATACATCTCCGACTGGGATCTGGACCCAGGCAGGTGTTATCGCGTGACCT
GGTTCACATCCTGGTCTCCCTGCTACGATTGTGCCCGGCACGTGGCCGACTTTCTGAGAGGCAACCCTAA
TCTGTCTCTGAGGATCTTCACCGCCCGCCTGTATTTTTGCGAGGATAGGAAGGCCGAGCCAGAGGGACTG
AGGCGCCTGCACAGGGCCGGCGTGCAGATCGCCATCATGACATTCAAGGACTACTTTTATTGTTGGAACA
CCTTCGTGGAGAATCACGAGCGGACATTTAAGGCCTGGGAGGGACTGCACGAGAACTCCGTGCGGCTGTC
TAGACAGCTGCGGAGAATCCTGCTGCCAGAGGCCGCCGCCAAGGAAGCTGCCGCCAAGGAGGCCGCCGCC
AAGTCTGAGGTGGAGTTTTCCCACGAGTACTGGATGAGACATGCCCTGACCCTGGCCAAGAGGGCACGGG
ATGAGAGGGAGGTGCCTGTGGGAGCCGTGCTGGTGCTGAACAATAGAGTGATCGGCGAGGGCTGGAACAG
AGCCATCGGCCTGCACGACCCAACAGCCCATGCCGAAATTATGGCCCTGAGACAGGGCGGCCTGGTCATG
CAGAACTACAGACTGATTGACGCCACCCTGTACGTGACATTCGAGCCTTGCGTGATGTGCGCCGGCGCCA
TGATCCACTCTAGGATCGGCCGCGTGGTGTTTGGCGTGAGGAACTCAAAAAGAGGCGCCGCAGGCTCCCT
GATGAACGTGCTGAACTACCCCGGCATGAATCACCGCGTCGAAATTACCGAGGGAATCCTGGCAGATGAA
TGTGCCGCCCTGCTGTGCGATTTCTATCGGATGCCTAGACAGGTGTTCAATGCTCAGAAGAAGGCCCAGA
GCTCCATCAACTCCGGAGGATCTAGCGGAGGCTCCTCTGGCTCTGAGACACCTGGCACAAGCGAGAGCGC
AACACCTGAAAGCAGCGGGGGCAGCAGCGGGGGGTCAGCAATGCAGATGCAGCTTGAAGCAAATGCAGAT
ACTTCAGTGGAAGAAGAAAGCTTTGGCCCACAACCCATTTCACGGTTAGAGCAGTGTGGCATAAATGCCA
ACGATGTGAAGAAATTGGAAGAAGCTGGATTCCATACTGTGGAGGCTGTTGCCTATGCGCCAAAGAAGGA
GCTAATAAATATTAAGGGAATTAGTGAAGCCAAAGCTGATAAAATTCTGGCTGAGGCAGCTAAATTAGTT
CCAATGGGTTTCACCACTGCAACTGAATTCCACCAAAGGCGGTCAGAGATCATACAGATTACTACTGGCT
CCAAAGAGCTTGACAAACTACTTCAATCCGGAGGATCTAGCGGAGGCTCCTCTGGCTCTGAGACACCTGG
CACAAGCGAGAGCGCAACACCTGAAAGCAGCGGGGGCAGCAGCGGGGGGTCAGACAAGAAGTACAGCATC
GGCCTGGCCATCGGCACCAACTCTGTGGGCTGGGCCGTGATCACCGACGAGTACAAGGTGCCCAGCAAGA
AATTCAAGGTGCTGGGCAACACCGACCGGCACAGCATCAAGAAGAACCTGATCGGAGCCCTGCTGTTCGA
CAGCGGCGAAACAGCCGAGGCCACCCGGCTGAAGAGAACCGCCAGAAGAAGATACACCAGACGGAAGAAC
CGGATCTGCTATCTGCAAGAGATCTTCAGCAACGAGATGGCCAAGGTGGACGACAGCTTCTTCCACAGAC
TGGAAGAGTCCTTCCTGGTGGAAGAGGATAAGAAGCACGAGCGGCACCCCATCTTCGGCAACATCGTGGA
CGAGGTGGCCTACCACGAGAAGTACCCCACCATCTACCACCTGAGAAAGAAACTGGTGGACAGCACCGAC
AAGGCCGACCTGCGGCTGATCTATCTGGCCCTGGCCCACATGATCAAGTTCCGGGGCCACTTCCTGATCG
AGGGCGACCTGAACCCCGACAACAGCGACGTGGACAAGCTGTTCATCCAGCTGGTGCAGACCTACAACCA
GCTGTTCGAGGAAAACCCCATCAACGCCAGCGGCGTGGACGCCAAGGCCATCCTGTCTGCCAGACTGAGC
AAGAGCAGACGGCTGGAAAATCTGATCGCCCAGCTGCCCGGCGAGAAGAAGAATGGCCTGTTCGGAAACC
TGATTGCCCTGAGCCTGGGCCTGACCCCCAACTTCAAGAGCAACTTCGACCTGGCCGAGGATGCCAAACT
GCAGCTGAGCAAGGACACCTACGACGACGACCTGGACAACCTGCTGGCCCAGATCGGCGACCAGTACGCC
GACCTGTTTCTGGCCGCCAAGAACCTGTCCGACGCCATCCTGCTGAGCGACATCCTGAGAGTGAACACCG
AGATCACCAAGGCCCCCCTGAGCGCCTCTATGATCAAGAGATACGACGAGCACCACCAGGACCTGACCCT
GCTGAAAGCTCTCGTGCGGCAGCAGCTGCCTGAGAAGTACAAAGAGATTTTCTTCGACCAGAGCAAGAAC
GGCTACGCCGGCTACATTGACGGCGGAGCCAGCCAGGAAGAGTTCTACAAGTTCATCAAGCCCATCCTGG
AAAAGATGGACGGCACCGAGGAACTGCTCGTGAAGCTGAACAGAGAGGACCTGCTGCGGAAGCAGCGGAC
CTTCGACAACGGCAGCATCCCCCACCAGATCCACCTGGGAGAGCTGCACGCCATTCTGCGGCGGCAGGAA
GATTTTTACCCATTCCTGAAGGACAACCGGGAAAAGATCGAGAAGATCCTGACCTTCCGCATCCCCTACT
ACGTGGGCCCTCTGGCCAGGGGAAACAGCAGATTCGCCTGGATGACCAGAAAGAGCGAGGAAACCATCAC
CCCCTGGAACTTCGAGGAAGTGGTGGACAAGGGCGCTTCCGCCCAGAGCTTCATCGAGCGGATGACCAAC
TTCGATAAGAACCTGCCCAACGAGAAGGTGCTGCCCAAGCACAGCCTGCTGTACGAGTACTTCACCGTGT
ATAACGAGCTGACCAAAGTGAAATACGTGACCGAGGGAATGAGAAAGCCCGCCTTCCTGAGCGGCGAGCA
GAAAAAGGCCATCGTGGACCTGCTGTTCAAGACCAACCGGAAAGTGACCGTGAAGCAGCTGAAAGAGGAC
TACTTCAAGAAAATCGAGTGCTTCGACTCCGTGGAAATCTCCGGCGTGGAAGATCGGTTCAACGCCTCCC
TGGGCACATACCACGATCTGCTGAAAATTATCAAGGACAAGGACTTCCTGGACAATGAGGAAAACGAGGA
CATTCTGGAAGATATCGTGCTGACCCTGACACTGTTTGAGGACAGAGAGATGATCGAGGAACGGCTGAAA
ACCTATGCCCACCTGTTCGACGACAAAGTGATGAAGCAGCTGAAGCGGCGGAGATACACCGGCTGGGGCA
GGCTGAGCCGGAAGCTGATCAACGGCATCCGGGACAAGCAGTCCGGCAAGACAATCCTGGATTTCCTGAA
GTCCGACGGCTTCGCCAACAGAAACTTCATGCAGCTGATCCACGACGACAGCCTGACCTTTAAAGAGGAC
ATCCAGAAAGCCCAGGTGTCCGGCCAGGGCGATAGCCTGCACGAGCACATTGCCAATCTGGCCGGCAGCC
CCGCCATTAAGAAGGGCATCCTGCAGACAGTGAAGGTGGTGGACGAGCTCGTGAAAGTGATGGGCCGGCA
CAAGCCCGAGAACATCGTGATCGAAATGGCCAGAGAGAACCAGACCACCCAGAAGGGACAGAAGAACAGC
CGCGAGAGAATGAAGCGGATCGAAGAGGGCATCAAAGAGCTGGGCAGCCAGATCCTGAAAGAACACCCCG
TGGAAAACACCCAGCTGCAGAACGAGAAGCTGTACCTGTACTACCTGCAGAATGGGCGGGATATGTACGT
GGACCAGGAACTGGACATCAACCGGCTGTCCGACTACGATGTGGACCATATCGTGCCTCAGAGCTTTCTG
AAGGACGACTCCATCGACAACAAGGTGCTGACCAGAAGCGACAAGAACCGGGGCAAGAGCGACAACGTGC
CCTCCGAAGAGGTCGTGAAGAAGATGAAGAACTACTGGCGGCAGCTGCTGAACGCCAAGCTGATTACCCA
GAGAAAGTTCGACAATCTGACCAAGGCCGAGAGAGGCGGCCTGAGCGAACTGGATAAGGCCGGCTTCATC
AAGAGACAGCTGGTGGAAACCCGGCAGATCACAAAGCACGTGGCACAGATCCTGGACTCCCGGATGAACA
CTAAGTACGACGAGAATGACAAGCTGATCCGGGAAGTGAAAGTGATCACCCTGAAGTCCAAGCTGGTGTC
CGATTTCCGGAAGGATTTCCAGTTTTACAAAGTGCGCGAGATCAACAACTACCACCACGCCCACGACGCC
TACCTGAACGCCGTCGTGGGAACCGCCCTGATCAAAAAGTACCCTAAGCTGGAAAGCGAGTTCGTGTACG
GCGACTACAAGGTGTACGACGTGCGGAAGATGATCGCCAAGAGCGAGCAGGAAATCGGCAAGGCTACCGC
CAAGTACTTCTTCTACAGCAACATCATGAACTTTTTCAAGACCGAGATTACCCTGGCCAACGGCGAGATC
CGGAAGCGGCCTCTGATCGAGACAAACGGCGAAACCGGGGAGATCGTGTGGGATAAGGGCCGGGATTTTG
CCACCGTGCGGAAAGTGCTGAGCATGCCCCAAGTGAATATCGTGAAAAAGACCGAGGTGCAGACAGGCGG
CTTCAGCAAAGAGTCTATCCTGCCCAAGAGGAACAGCGATAAGCTGATCGCCAGAAAGAAGGACTGGGAC
CCTAAGAAGTACGGCGGCTTCGACAGCCCCACCGTGGCCTATTCTGTGCTGGTGGTGGCCAAAGTGGAAA
AGGGCAAGTCCAAGAAACTGAAGAGTGTGAAAGAGCTGCTGGGGATCACCATCATGGAAAGAAGCAGCTT
CGAGAAGAATCCCATCGACTTTCTGGAAGCCAAGGGCTACAAAGAAGTGAAAAAGGACCTGATCATCAAG
CTGCCTAAGTACTCCCTGTTCGAGCTGGAAAACGGCCGGAAGAGAATGCTGGCCTCTGCCGGCGAACTGC
AGAAGGGAAACGAACTGGCCCTGCCCTCCAAATATGTGAACTTCCTGTACCTGGCCAGCCACTATGAGAA
GCTGAAGGGCTCCCCCGAGGATAATGAGCAGAAACAGCTGTTTGTGGAACAGCACAAGCACTACCTGGAC
GAGATCATCGAGCAGATCAGCGAGTTCTCCAAGAGAGTGATCCTGGCCGACGCTAATCTGGACAAAGTGC
TGTCCGCCTACAACAAGCACCGGGATAAGCCCATCAGAGAGCAGGCCGAGAATATCATCCACCTGTTTAC
CCTGACCAATCTGGGAGCCCCTGCCGCCTTCAAGTACTTTGACACCACCATCGACCGGAAGAGGTACACC
AGCACCAAAGAGGTGCTGGACGCCACCCTGATCCACCAGAGCATCACCGGCCTGTACGAGACACGGATCG
ACCTGTCTCAGCTGGGAGGCGACAAAAGGCCGGCGGCCACGAAAAAGGCCGGCCAGGCAAAAAAGAAAAA
GGGATCCGGAGAGGGCAGAGGAAGTCTGCTAACATGCGGTGACGTCGAGGAGAATCCTGGCCCAACTAAT
CTGAGCGACATCATTGAGAAGGAGACTGGGAAACAGCTGGTCATTCAGGAGTCCATCCTGATGCTGCCTG
AGGAGGTGGAGGAAGTGATCGGCAACAAGCCAGAGTCTGACATCCTGGTGCACACCGCCTACGACGAGTC
CACAGATGAGAATGTGATGCTGCTGACCTCTGACGCCCCCGAGTATAAGCCTTGGGCCCTGGTCATCCAG
GATTCTAACGGCGAGAATAAGATCAAGATGCTGAGCGGAGGATCCGGAGGATCTGGAGGCAGCACCAACC
TGTCTGACATCATCGAGAAGGAGACAGGCAAGCAGCTGGTCATCCAGGAGAGCATCCTGATGCTGCCCGA
AGAAGTCGAAGAAGTGATCGGAAACAAGCCTGAGAGCGATATCCTGGTCCATACCGCCTACGACGAGAGT
ACCGACGAAAATGTGATGCTGCTGACATCCGACGCCCCAGAGTATAAGCCCTGGGCTCTGGTCATCCAGG
ATTCCAACGGAGAGAACAAAATCAAAATGCTGTCTGGCGGCTCAAAAAGAACCGCCGACGGCAGCGAATT
CGAGCCCAAGAAGAAGAGGAAAGTCGGAAGCGGAGCTACTAACTTCAGCCTGCTGAAGCAGGCTGGAGAC
GTGGAGGAGAACCCTGGACCTATGGTGAGCAAGGGCGAGGAGCTGTTCACCGGGGTGGTGCCCATCCTGG
TCGAGCTGGACGGCGACGTAAACGGCCACAAGTTCAGCGTGTCCGGCGAGGGCGAGGGCGATGCCACCTA
CGGCAAGCTGACCCTGAAGTTCATCTGCACCACCGGCAAGCTGCCCGTGCCCTGGCCCACCCTCGTGACC
ACCCTGACCTATGGAGTGCAGTGCTTCAGCCGCTACCCCGACCACATGAAGCAGCACGACTTCTTCAAGT
CCGCCATGCCCGAAGGCTACGTCCAGGAGCGCACCATCTTCTTCAAGGACGACGGCAACTACAAGACCCG
CGCCGAGGTGAAGTTCGAGGGCGACACCCTGGTGAACCGCATCGAGCTGAAGGGCATCGACTTCAAGGAG
GACGGCAACATCCTGGGGCACAAGCTGGAGTACAACTACAACAGCCACAACGTCTATATCATGGCCGACA
AGCAGAAGAACGGCATCAAGGTGAACTTCAAGATCCGCCACAACATCGAGGACGGCAGCGTGCAGCTCGC
CGACCACTACCAGCAGAACACCCCCATCGGCGACGGCCCCGTGCTGCTGCCCGACAACCACTACCTGAGC
ACCCAGTCCGCCCTGAGCAAAGACCCCAACGAGAAGCGCGATCACATGGTCCTGCTGGAGTTCGTGACCG
CCGCCGGGATCACTCTCGGCATGGACGAGCTGTACAAGTCTGGTGGTTCTCCCAAGAAGAAAAGGAAAGT
CTAAGTTTAAACCCGCTGATCAGCCTCGACTGTGCCTTCTAGTTGCCAGCCATCTGTTGTTTGCCCCTCC
CCCGTGCCTTCCTTGACCCTGGAAGGTGCCACTCCCACTGTCCTTTCCTAATAAAATGAGGAAATTGCAT
CGCATTGTCTGAGTAGGTGTCATTCTATTCTGGGGGGTGGGGTGGGGCAGGACAGCAAGGGGGAGGATTG
GGAAGAGAATAGCAGGCATGCTGGGGATGCGGTGGGCTCTATGGCTTCTGAGGCGGAAAGAACCAGCTGG
GGCTCGATACCGTCGACCTCTAGCTAGAGCTTGGCGTAATCATGGTCATAGATGTTTCCTGTGTGAAATT
GTTATCCGCTCACAATTCCACACAACATACGAGCCGGAAGCATAAAGTGTAAAGCCTAGGGTGCCTAATG
AGTGAGCTAACTCACATTAATTGCGTTGCGCTCACTGCCCGCTTTCCAGTCGGGAAACCTGTCGTGCCAG
CTGCATTAATGAATCGGCCAACGCGCGGGGAGAGGCGGTTTGCGTATTGGGCGCTCTTCCGCTTCCTCGC
TCACTGACTCGCTGCGCTCGGTCGTTCGGCTGCGGCGAGCGGTATCAGCTCACTCAAAGGCGGTAATACG
GTTATCCACAGAATCAGGGGATAACGCAGGAAAGAACATGTGAGCAAAAGGCCAGCAAAAGGCCAGGAAC
CGTAAAAAGGCCGCGTTGCTGGCGTTTTTCCATAGGCTCCGCCCCCCTGACGAGCATCACAAAAATCGAC
GCTCAAGTCAGAGGTGGCGAAACCCGACAGGACTATAAAGATACCAGGCGTTTCCCCCTGGAAGCTCCCT
CGTGCGCTCTCCTGTTCCGACCCTGCCGCTTACCGGATACCTGTCCGCCTTTCTCCCTTCGGGAAGCGTG
GCGCTTTCTCATAGCTCACGCTGTAGGTATCTCAGTTCGGTGTAGGTCGTTCGCTCCAAGCTGGGCTGTG
TGCACGAACCCCCCGTTCAGCCCGACCGCTGCGCCTTATCCGGTAACTATCGTCTTGAGTCCAACCCGGT
AAGACACGACTTATCGCCACTGGCAGCAGCCACTGGTAACAGGATTAGCAGAGCGAGGTATGTAGGCGGT
GCTACAGAGTTCTTGAAGTGGTGGCCTAACTACGGCTACACTAGAAGAACAGTATTTGGTATCTGCGCTC
TGCTGAAGCCAGTTACCTTCGGAAAAAGAGTTGGTAGCTCTTGATCCGGCAAACAAACCACCGCTGGTAG
CGGTGGTTTTTTTGTTTGCAAGCAGCAGATTACGCGCAGAAAAAAAGGATCTCAAGAAGATCCTTTGATC
TTTTCTACGGGGTCTGACGCTCAGTGGAACGAAAACTCACGTTAAGGGATTTTGGTCATGAGATTATCAA
AAAGGATCTTCACCTAGATCCTTTTAAATTAAAAATGAAGTTTTAAATCAATCTAAAGTATATATGAGTA
AACTTGGTCTGACAGTTACCAATGCTTAATCAGTGAGGCACCTATCTCAGCGATCTGTCTATTTCGTTCA
TCCATAGTTGCCTGACTCCCCGTCGTGTAGATAACTACGATACGGGAGGGCTTACCATCTGGCCCCAGTG
CTGCAATGATACCGCGAGACCCACGCTCACCGGCTCCAGATTTATCAGCAATAAACCAGCCAGCCGGAAG
GGCCGAGCGCAGAAGTGGTCCTGCAACTTTATCCGCCTCCATCCAGTCTATTAATTGTTGCCGGGAAGCT
AGAGTAAGTAGTTCGCCAGTTAATAGTTTGCGCAACGTTGTTGCCATTGCTACAGGCATCGTGGTGTCAC
GCTCGTCGTTTGGTATGGCTTCATTCAGCTCCGGTTCCCAACGATCAAGGCGAGTTACATGATCCCCCAT
GTTGTGCAAAAAAGCGGTTAGCTCCTTCGGTCCTCCGATCGTTGTCAGAAGTAAGTTGGCCGCAGTGTTA
TCACTCATGGTTATGGCAGCACTGCATAATTCTCTTACTGTCATGCCATCCGTAAGATGCTTTTCTGTGA
CTGGTGAGTACTCAACCAAGTCATTCTGAGAATAGTGTATGCGGCGACCGAGTTGCTCTTGCCCGGCGTC
AATACGGGATAATACCGCGCCACATAGCAGAACTTTAAAAGTGCTCATCATTGGAAAACGTTCTTCGGGG
CGAAAACTCTCAAGGATCTTACCGCTGTTGAGATCCAGTTCGATGTAACCCACTCGTGCACCCAACTGAT
CTTCAGCATCTTTTACTTTCACCAGCGTTTCTGGGTGAGCAAAAACAGGAAGGCAAAATGCCGCAAAAAA
GGGAATAAGGGCGACACGGAAATGTTGAATACTCATACTCTTCCTTTTTCAATATTATTGAAGCATTTAT
CAGGGTTATTGTCTCATGAGCGGATACATATTTGAATGTATTTAGAAAAATAAACAAATAGGGGTTCCGC
GCACATTTCCCCGAAAAGTGCCACCTGACGTCGACGGATCGGGAGATCGATCTCCCGATCCCCTAGGGTC
GACTCTCAGTACAATCTGCTCTGATGCCGCATAGTTAAGCCAGTATCTGCTCCCTGCTTGTGTGTTGGAG
GTCGCTGAGTAGTGCGCGAGCAAAATTTAAGCTACAACAAGGCAAGGCTTGACCGACAATTGCATGAAGA
ATCTGCTTAGGGTTAGGCGTTTTGCGCTGCTTCGCGATGTACGGGCCAGATATACGCGTGGATCCCTGCA
GTTAATTAAAGAGGGCCTATTTCCCATGATTCCTTCATATTTGCATATACGATACAAGGCTGTTAGAGAG
ATAATTAGAATTAATTTGACTGTAAACACAAAGATATTAGTACAAAATACGTGACGTAGAAAGTAATAAT
TTCTTGGGTAGTTTGCAGTTTTAAAATTATGTTTTAAAATGGACTATCATATGCTTACCGTAACTTGAAA
GTATTTCGATTTCTTGGCTTTATATATCTTGTGGAAAGGACGAAACACCGGGTCTTCGAGAAGACCTGTT
TTAGAGCTAGAAATAGCAAGTTAAAATAAGGCTAGTCCGTTATCAACTTGAAAAAGTGGCACCGAGTCGG
TGCTTTTTTTATGCATGGTACCGACATTGATTATTGACTAGTTATTAATAGTAATCAATTACGGGGTCAT
TAGTTCATAGCCCATATATGGAGTTCCGCGTTACATAACTTACGGTAAATGGCCCGCCTGGCTGACCGCC
CAACGACCCCCGCCCATTGACGTCAATAATGACGTATGTTCCCATAGTAACGCCAATAGGGACTTTCCAT
TGACGTCAATGGGTGGAGTATTTACGGTAAACTGCCCACTTGGCAGTACATCAAGTGTATC
Features (pLannotate 1.2.2; 23 found; start..end, strand, type, name):
    132..335     +  promoter       CMV promoter: human cytomegalovirus (CMV) immediate early promoter
    377..395     +  promoter       T7 promoter: promoter for bacteriophage T7 RNA polymerase
    466..1008    +  CDS            AICDA (fragment): AICDA_HUMAN - Also known as AID. Experimental evidence at protein level: Swiss-Prot protein existence level 1. Single-stranded DNA-specific cytidine deaminase. Involved in somatic hypermutation (SHM), gene conversion, and class-switch recombination (CSR) in B-lymphocytes by deaminating C to U during transcription of Ig-variable (V) and Ig-switch (S) region DNA. Required for several crucial steps of B-cell terminal differentiation necessary for efficient antibody responses (PubMed:18722174, PubMed:21385873, PubMed:21518874, PubMed:27716525). May also play a role in the epigenetic regulation of
   1054..1545    +  CDS            tadA: TADA_ECOLI - Also known as yfhC. Experimental evidence at protein level: Swiss-Prot protein existence level 1. Catalyzes the deamination of adenosine to inosine at the wobble position 34 of tRNA(Arg2). Essential for cell viability. From Escherichia coli (strain K12).
   1648..2004    +  CDS            RAD51 (fragment): RAD51_HUMAN - Also known as RAD51A, RECA. Experimental evidence at protein level: Swiss-Prot protein existence level 1. Plays an important role in homologous strand exchange, a key step in DNA repair through homologous recombination (HR) (PubMed:28575658). Binds to single and double-stranded DNA and exhibits DNA-dependent ATPase activity. Catalyzes the recognition of homology and strand exchange between homologous DNA partners to form a joint molecule between a processed DNA break and the repair template. Binds to single-stranded DNA in an ATP-dependent manner to form nucleoprotein filaments w
   2083..3684    +  CDS            dCas9(N): N-terminal portion of catalytically inactive Streptococcus pyogenes dCas9 carrying the D10A mutation (Zetsche et al., 2015)
   3685..6183    +  CDS            Cas9(C): C-terminal portion of Streptococcus pyogenes Cas9 (Zetsche et al., 2015)
   6184..6231    +  CDS            nucleoplasmin NLS: bipartite nuclear localization signal from nucleoplasmin
   6574..6822    +  CDS            UGI: UNGI_BPPB2 - Experimental evidence at protein level: Swiss-Prot protein existence level 1. This protein binds specifically and reversibly to the host uracil-DNA glycosylase, preventing removal of uracil residues from PBS2 DNA by the host uracil-excision repair system. From Bacillus phage PBS2 (Bacteriophage PBS2).
   6952..7668    +  CDS            EGFP: EGFP is a basic (constitutively fluorescent) green fluorescent protein published in 1996, derived from Aequorea victoria. It is reported to be a rapidly-maturing weak dimer with moderate acid sensitivity.
   7730..7841    +  polyA_signal   bGH poly(A) signal: bovine growth hormone polyadenylation signal
   7958..7979    +  promoter       SV40 promoter (fragment): SV40 enhancer and early promoter
   8047..8069    -  protein_bind   lac operator (fragment): The lac repressor binds to the lac operator to inhibit transcription in E. coli. This inhibition can be relieved by adding lactose or isopropyl-β-D-thiogalactopyranoside (IPTG). lac repressor encoded by lacI
   8073..8103    -  promoter       lac promoter: promoter for the E. coli lac operon
   8118..8139    -  protein_bind   CAP binding site: CAP binding activates transcription in the presence of cAMP. E. coli catabolite activator protein
   8152..8244    -  CDS            lacI (fragment): lac repressor; lacI; The lac repressor binds to the lac operator to inhibit transcription in E. coli. This inhibition can be relieved by adding lactose or isopropyl-β-D-thiogalactopyranoside (IPTG).
   8427..9015    -  rep_origin     ori: high-copy-number ColE1/pMB1/pBR322/pUC origin of replication
   9186..10046   -  CDS            AmpR: β-lactamase; bla; confers resistance to ampicillin, carbenicillin, and related antibiotics
  10047..10151   -  promoter       AmpR promoter: bla
  10222..10266   -  misc_feature   bom (fragment): basis of mobility region from pBR322
  10441..10681   +  promoter       U6 promoter: RNA polymerase III promoter for human U6 snRNA
  10708..10783   +  misc_RNA       gRNA scaffold: guide RNA scaffold for the Streptococcus pyogenes CRISPR/Cas9 system
  10803..131     +  enhancer       CMV enhancer (across the origin): human cytomegalovirus immediate early enhancer
