[The description below was written by a language model from this plasmid's Addgene catalogue record and pLannotate feature annotations shown in this document.]
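Description:
hyA&C-BEmax is an 11 kb mammalian expression and CRISPR plasmid on a pCMV backbone that encodes a synthetic dual adenine-and-cytosine base editor. It is propagated in E. coli as a high-copy plasmid through a ColE1/pUC-type origin and selected with ampicillin via the β-lactamase gene. No mammalian selection marker is annotated; only a short SV40 promoter fragment and remnants of lac regulatory sequence appear in the backbone.

The payload is a single long open reading frame driven by the CMV enhancer and immediate early promoter and terminated by the bGH polyadenylation signal, with a T7 promoter just upstream of the coding region. From the N-terminus, the annotated modules are a fragment of human AID (AICDA) cytidine deaminase, an E. coli TadA-derived adenosine deaminase (the associated publication title indicates the TadA-8e variant), a fragment of human RAD51 corresponding to its single-stranded DNA-binding domain, and Streptococcus pyogenes Cas9 carrying D10A in its N-terminal portion, which is consistent with a nickase. These are followed by a nucleoplasmin bipartite NLS, the phage PBS2 uracil glycosylase inhibitor (UGI) that protects deaminated cytosines from excision, and EGFP. How EGFP is linked to the editor (direct fusion or a self-cleaving peptide) is not annotated, but it should serve as a marker of transfected cells. The plasmid also carries a human U6 promoter followed by an S. pyogenes gRNA scaffold, so a guide RNA cassette sits on the same vector; the record does not state any spacer sequence. The construct is intended for expressing the editor in mammalian cells to install simultaneous A-to-G and C-to-T changes at guide-targeted sites, with the Rad51 domain included to enhance editing activity.
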