Addgene plasmid #196097: hyA&C-BEmax
Purpose: Expresses hyA&C-Bemax
Depositing lab: Xiahui Zhang. Depositing organization: Suzhou Institute of Systems Medicine. Publication: Improving adenine and dual base editors through introduction of TadA-8e and Rad51DBD. Xue N, Liu X, Zhang D, Wu Y, Zhong Y, Wang J, Fan W, Jiang H, Zhu B, Ge X, Gonzalez RVL, Chen L, Zhang S, She P, Zhong Z, Sun J, Chen X, Wang L, Gu Z, Zhu P, Liu M, Li D, Zhong TP, Zhang X. Nat Commun. 2023 Mar 3;14(1):1224. doi: 10.1038/s41467-023-36887-1. PubMed 36869044.
Backbone
  Vector backbone: pCMV
  Vector type: Mammalian Expression, CRISPR
Growth in bacteria
  Bacterial resistance: Ampicillin, 100 μg/mL
  Growth temperature: 37°C
  Growth strain: DH5alpha
  Copy number: High Copy
Gene/Insert
  Gene/Insert name: hyA&C-BEmax
  Species: Synthetic
  Cloning method: Gibson Cloning
  Sequencing primers: 5′ CMV-Forward; 3′ BGH-Reverse
Terms and licenses: Academic/Nonprofit Terms; Industry Terms: Not Available to Industry
How to cite: hyA&C-BEmax was a gift from Xiahui Zhang (Addgene plasmid # 196097 ; http://n2t.net/addgene:196097 ; RRID:Addgene_196097)
